>Addgene plasmid #113116 | Id2-Halo donor | addgene full sequence | sequence record 217585 | Addgene NGS Result
AGTATATAAAGAAAACCTTCCAACTGTAGAAAGGGCACTGAAAGTCTCTCATAAATAACGGTATCACAGT
CCAGGCCGGAGAACGACACCTGGGCAAGACGATCATCCTTAGTTTTCCTTCCGCTTTCTTTTTAAAAAGG
TCCATTCAACGTGTTCTCCTGGTGAAATGGCTGATAACAAAAGTCTTAAAAGATCTTGTAGACTTCTTCT
TGTGCAAAAGAAAAAGAGAAAGTAAAAAGAAAAAAAAAAGTCCCCAAATGCCTGCAAAAGATTGGGAGAG
AAAGGCAGTTTAGGAGAATGTAACCTAAGGGCAGAGGCGGGCGAGCCTGGCGCCGAGGAAGCCACAGTTT
GAGCATTTAACCAAACCCTGGCGTCCAGATGCGGCACACATACCCGGCCCCAGCAGCACAAATTAAACAT
GAAAATAGCGGAGACTCCAGGGGAAAACTTCCCAAACCCAGTCTCCTATTTGGATCTCTAACAGCCCGCT
CACAGGCGCCAGTCTGCTTCTTGTAACAATTATTTGATTGAAAACAGCCCTTTAGTTAACAGATATGGAA
ATCTGGATCCCAGAGCACAGGGGTAAGGCTCGGGGTAGCCGTCTTCAGCTAGCCAGAGAAATCTCAGAGG
ACTACAGTTTTGGGAAAAGAGAATCACTATGGAATTTGTGGCGATAAGATTAATTACAGCTGAGGTTACC
ACCTCAGTGTACCGCCACTGGGCTCATAAAAGTCAGCCACACTTGGTCCTGACACCTTCATAGTAAGTTA
CTGGCATTTCTTTTCTTTCTTTTTTTTCTTTCTTTTCTGTTTTTGTAAAGGCAACTGTTCTGTAGTCCTG
AGCAACCACAGCTACAAGCCCCTTCATGCCTATGTGGTAAGTCAAGCGGCACCCGTAACACAGTGAAGTA
AGCATGCATTTACCAAACCAAACATTTAACAGACACACAAGCACATTACCGAAACGCGCACACAGGAGGC
ACCTGCAACACTCACCATTTATTTAACTAGTGCTACCGCTGCCGCTACCACCGGAAATCTCCAGAGTAGA
CAGCCAGCGCGCGATCTCGCTGCCGATCAGGTCCGGGTTGTCTTCTTGCAGCAGATTCAGACCCGGGCCG
ATGTCCACAGCCTTGCAGTTAGGCAGGCTTTTGGCCAGGCGAGCGGCTTCGGCCGGTGGGATCAGAACGC
CTGGGGTGCCCCAGAACAGCAGCTTCGGGACAGGGGACTGGTGCAGCCAGTCCATGTATTCTTCGACCAG
CGCGACGATGTTCGCTGGCTCACCGGCGATTGGCAGCTCGTTTGGGAAGCGCCACAGTGGCTCGCGGTCA
ACAGGATTCAGGAACGGCTCGCGGTAATGGTCCATCTCGACTTCAGTCAGCGGGCGGACGACACCCATCG
GCAGCGTACCCTCGATAAAAACGTTCTGATCGATGATCAGCTTGCGGCCGACGTCGGTGGTGCGGAAGGC
CTGGAAGGTCTCGCGGGCAAATTCTGGCCATTCGTCCCAGGTCGGGATAGGGCGGATGAACTCCATAAAT
GCAATACCTTTGACGCGCTCTGGATTGCGCTTGGCCCAGTGGAAACCCAGAGCGGAGCCCCAGTCGTGAA
TGACCAGGACGACCTCTTCCAGACCCAGGGCTTCGATGAAGGCATCCATGAAGCGGACGTGGTCGTCGAA
GAAATAACCCAGGTCTGGTTTGTCGGATTTGCCCATACCGATCAGGTCTGGAGCAATGCAGCGATGGGTC
GGTGCAACATGCGGGATGATGTTGCGCCACACGTAGGAGGAGGTCGGGTTACCGTGCAGGAACAGCACAG
GGGTGCCATCGCGCGGACCAACATCGACGTAGTGCATGCGCTCGCCCAGGACTTCCACATAATGGGGGTC
GAATGGAAAGCCAGTACCGATTTCGGATCCATCGTTATCGCTCTGAAAGTACAGATCCTCCATGAATTCG
ATATCGCCACAGAGTACTTTGCTATCATTCGACATAAGCTCAGAAGGGAATTCAGATGCCTGGGGAGAAA
GAGGATAAAAGGCAGGATATTAGGTAATCTTAAAGGAAGGTAGCCCCCCTCCTCCTTTCACAAAAGTGCC
AACAAGTCCCATGAAACAGGATCATGCTACAGCGCAGATCCAGATGCAACCCACACAGAACTTATAAGTA
GCGATTTCACATGACGCTCAATATACAGTTTCCTCAAAAATAAAGTTAATGAACCTGTCTCTACGATGGG
CTTTAAGAGTGACAGCTCGGGAGACCCGGAGCGTCTGGGCAGTGGCGTACTTGCAAGCTAGTCTCACCTG
CAAGGACAGGATGCTGATGTCCGTGTTCAGGGTGGTCAGCGGCGTCCTGGACGCCTGGTTCTGTCCAGGT
CTCTGGTGATGCAGGCTGACGATAGTGGGATGCGAGTCCAGGGCGATCTGCAGGTCCAAGATGTAATCGA
TGACGTGCTGCAGGATTTCCATCTTGGTCACCTTCTTGTTCTGGGGGATGCTGGGCACCAGTTCCTTGAG
CTTGGAGTAGCAGTCGTTCATGTTGTAGAGCAGACTCATCGGGTCGTCCACCGGGGTTTTGCTCCGGGAG
ATGCCCAAGCTGTGGTCCGACAGGCTGTTTTTCCTAACGGACCTCACCGGACTGAAGGCTTTCATGCTGC
TCGTAGGAGGAAGACCGGGAGGGAGCCGCCACAGGGGGCTGAGCTGACTGCGCGGCACCAGGCTCGGTTC
AGAATGAAGCGCGAGCCGGGCGGGGCGTCTTTTATGTGCACTCGCCCTGGCCGCTCAATCGGGCATCCCT
GAATTGCCATTGGTGGAAGGGCTCCCGTCCATCATACCAGGCGAATTCTCCCATTGGTGAGTATGAGCTC
TCGGTTCTTCCGCGTTCGCAGCCAATGCCTGTAGGGTGGGAGGAGCGGGCGAGAGCCCAGCTGGGGTGGC
AAATTGAGTACAGTGTGATCAAGCTTATCGATACCGTCGACCTCGAGGGGGGGCCCGGTACCCAGCTTTT
GTTCCCTTTAGTGAGGGTTAATTGCGCGCTTGGCGTAATCATGGTCATAGCTGTTTCCTGTGTGAAATTG
TTATCCGCTCACAATTCCACACAACATACGAGCCGGAAGCATAAAGTGTAAAGCCTGGGGTGCCTAATGA
GTGAGCTAACTCACATTAATTGCGTTGCGCTCACTGCCCGCTTTCCAGTCGGGAAACCTGTCGTGCCAGC
TGCATTAATGAATCGGCCAACGCGCGGGGAGAGGCGGTTTGCGTATTGGGCGCTCTTCCGCTTCCTCGCT
CACTGACTCGCTGCGCTCGGTCGTTCGGCTGCGGCGAGCGGTATCAGCTCACTCAAAGGCGGTAATACGG
TTATCCACAGAATCAGGGGATAACGCAGGAAAGAACATGTGAGCAAAAGGCCAGCAAAAGGCCAGGAACC
GTAAAAAGGCCGCGTTGCTGGCGTTTTTCCATAGGCTCCGCCCCCCTGACGAGCATCACAAAAATCGACG
CTCAAGTCAGAGGTGGCGAAACCCGACAGGACTATAAAGATACCAGGCGTTTCCCCCTGGAAGCTCCCTC
GTGCGCTCTCCTGTTCCGACCCTGCCGCTTACCGGATACCTGTCCGCCTTTCTCCCTTCGGGAAGCGTGG
CGCTTTCTCATAGCTCACGCTGTAGGTATCTCAGTTCGGTGTAGGTCGTTCGCTCCAAGCTGGGCTGTGT
GCACGAACCCCCCGTTCAGCCCGACCGCTGCGCCTTATCCGGTAACTATCGTCTTGAGTCCAACCCGGTA
AGACACGACTTATCGCCACTGGCAGCAGCCACTGGTAACAGGATTAGCAGAGCGAGGTATGTAGGCGGTG
CTACAGAGTTCTTGAAGTGGTGGCCTAACTACGGCTACACTAGAAGAACAGTATTTGGTATCTGCGCTCT
GCTGAAGCCAGTTACCTTCGGAAAAAGAGTTGGTAGCTCTTGATCCGGCAAACAAACCACCGCTGGTAGC
GGTGGTTTTTTTGTTTGCAAGCAGCAGATTACGCGCAGAAAAAAAGGATCTCAAGAAGATCCTTTGATCT
TTTCTACGGGGTCTGACGCTCAGTGGAACGAAAACTCACGTTAAGGGATTTTGGTCATGAGATTATCAAA
AAGGATCTTCACCTAGATCCTTTTAAATTAAAAATGAAGTTTTAAATCAATCTAAAGTATATATGAGTAA
ACTTGGTCTGACAGTTACCAATGCTTAATCAGTGAGGCACCTATCTCAGCGATCTGTCTATTTCGTTCAT
CCATAGTTGCCTGACTCCCCGTCGTGTAGATAACTACGATACGGGAGGGCTTACCATCTGGCCCCAGTGC
TGCAATGATACCGCGAGACCCACGCTCACCGGCTCCAGATTTATCAGCAATAAACCAGCCAGCCGGAAGG
GCCGAGCGCAGAAGTGGTCCTGCAACTTTATCCGCCTCCATCCAGTCTATTAATTGTTGCCGGGAAGCTA
GAGTAAGTAGTTCGCCAGTTAATAGTTTGCGCAACGTTGTTGCCATTGCTACAGGCATCGTGGTGTCACG
CTCGTCGTTTGGTATGGCTTCATTCAGCTCCGGTTCCCAACGATCAAGGCGAGTTACATGATCCCCCATG
TTGTGCAAAAAAGCGGTTAGCTCCTTCGGTCCTCCGATCGTTGTCAGAAGTAAGTTGGCCGCAGTGTTAT
CACTCATGGTTATGGCAGCACTGCATAATTCTCTTACTGTCATGCCATCCGTAAGATGCTTTTCTGTGAC
TGGTGAGTACTCAACCAAGTCATTCTGAGAATAGTGTATGCGGCGACCGAGTTGCTCTTGCCCGGCGTCA
ATACGGGATAATACCGCGCCACATAGCAGAACTTTAAAAGTGCTCATCATTGGAAAACGTTCTTCGGGGC
GAAAACTCTCAAGGATCTTACCGCTGTTGAGATCCAGTTCGATGTAACCCACTCGTGCACCCAACTGATC
TTCAGCATCTTTTACTTTCACCAGCGTTTCTGGGTGAGCAAAAACAGGAAGGCAAAATGCCGCAAAAAAG
GGAATAAGGGCGACACGGAAATGTTGAATACTCATACTCTTCCTTTTTCAATATTATTGAAGCATTTATC
AGGGTTATTGTCTCATGAGCGGATACATATTTGAATGTATTTAGAAAAATAAACAAATAGGGGTTCCGCG
CACATTTCCCCGAAAAGTGCCACCTG
[124 nt withheld, positions 5207-5330]
C
[91 nt withheld, positions 5332-5422]
A
[49 nt withheld, positions 5424-5472]
CCTTTGACGTTGGAGTCCACGTTCTTT
[37 nt withheld, positions 5500-5536]
ACCCTATCTCGGTCTATTCTTTTGATTTATAAGGGATTTTGCCGATTTCGGCCTATTGGTTAAAAAATGA
GCTGATTTAACAAAAATTTAACGCGAATTTTAACAAAATATTAACGCTTACAATTTCCATTCGCCATTCA
GGCTGCGCAACTGTTGGGAAGGGCGATCGGTGCGGGCCTCTTCGCTATTACGCCAGCTGGCGAAAGGGGG
ATGTGCTGCAAGGCGATTAAGTTGGGTAACGCCAGGGTTTTCCCAGTCACGACGTTGTAAAACGACGGCC
AGTGAGCGCGCGTAATACGACTCACTATAGGGCGAATTGGAGCTCCACCGCGGTGGCGGCCGCTCTAGAA
CTAGCATGGTGGGAAT
Features (pLannotate 1.2.2; 16 found; start..end, strand, type, name):
   1031..1914    -  CDS            HaloTag® (fragment): modified bacterial dehalogenase that forms covalent bonds with chloroalkane derivatives
   1930..1950    -  CDS            TEV site: tobacco etch virus (TEV) protease recognition and cleavage site
   2308..2655    -  CDS            ID2 (fragment): ID2_HUMAN - Also known as BHLHB26. Experimental evidence at protein level: Swiss-Prot protein existence level 1. Transcriptional regulator (lacking a basic DNA binding domain) which negatively regulates the basic helix-loop-helix (bHLH) transcription factors by forming heterodimers and inhibiting their DNA binding and transcriptional activity. Implicated in regulating a variety of cellular processes, including cellular growth, senescence, differentiation, apoptosis, angiogenesis, and neoplastic transformation. Inhibits skeletal muscle and cardiac myocyte differentiation. Regulates the circadia
   2958..3002    +  misc_feature   MCS (fragment): pBluescript multiple cloning site
   3015..3033    -  promoter       T3 promoter: promoter for bacteriophage T3 RNA polymerase
   3078..3094    -  protein_bind   lac operator: The lac repressor binds to the lac operator to inhibit transcription in E. coli. This inhibition can be relieved by adding lactose or isopropyl-β-D-thiogalactopyranoside (IPTG). lac repressor encoded by lacI
   3102..3132    -  promoter       lac promoter: promoter for the E. coli lac operon
   3147..3168    -  protein_bind   CAP binding site: CAP binding activates transcription in the presence of cAMP. E. coli catabolite activator protein
   3181..3273    -  CDS            lacI (fragment): lac repressor; lacI; The lac repressor binds to the lac operator to inhibit transcription in E. coli. This inhibition can be relieved by adding lactose or isopropyl-β-D-thiogalactopyranoside (IPTG).
   3456..4044    -  rep_origin     ori: high-copy-number ColE1/pMB1/pBR322/pUC origin of replication
   4215..5075    -  CDS            AmpR: β-lactamase; bla; confers resistance to ampicillin, carbenicillin, and related antibiotics
   5076..5180    -  promoter       AmpR promoter: bla
   5207..5635    +  rep_origin     f1 ori (sequence partly withheld): f1 bacteriophage origin of replication; arrow indicates direction of (+) strand synthesis
   5666..5821    -  CDS            lacZα (fragment): LacZα fragment of β-galactosidase; lacZ fragment
   5829..5847    +  promoter       T7 promoter: promoter for bacteriophage T7 RNA polymerase
   5856..5890    +  misc_feature   MCS (fragment): pBluescript multiple cloning site
