[The description below was written by a language model from this plasmid's Addgene catalogue record and pLannotate feature annotations shown in this document.]
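Description:
Id2-Halo donor is a homology-directed repair template built on a pBluescript backbone. It is designed to knock a HaloTag into the mouse Id2 locus so that the tag is fused in frame to the C-terminus of the endogenous Id2 coding sequence. It is a high-copy bacterial plasmid of about 5.9 kb, maintained through a ColE1/pUC-type origin and selected with ampicillin via the β-lactamase gene and its own promoter. The usual pBluescript elements surround the insert: an f1 origin, T7 and T3 promoters, the lac promoter/operator region, a lacZα fragment, and remnants of the multiple cloning site interrupted by the Gibson-assembled insert.

The insert lies on the reverse strand relative to the annotated numbering. It contains an Id2 coding segment, which the annotation tool matched to the human ID2 protein by homology although the record gives the source as mouse. Downstream of this are a TEV protease recognition site and the HaloTag open reading frame, a modified bacterial dehalogenase that binds chloroalkane ligands covalently. The Id2 coding segment is separated from the TEV site by several hundred unannotated bases. Further unannotated sequence on either side of the cassette presumably makes up the rest of the homology arms, but their exact boundaries and lengths are not stated. No eukaryotic promoter or selection marker is annotated, as expected for a design in which the tagged protein is expressed from the native Id2 locus after integration.

The associated work concerns generating large targeted insertions by microinjection into two-cell-stage mouse embryos. The donor would therefore be co-delivered with a site-specific nuclease, which is not encoded on this plasmid, to produce Id2-HaloTag knock-in mice or embryos. The tag allows labelling, imaging or capture of the endogenous protein with Halo ligands.
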