Addgene plasmid #113116: Id2-Halo donor
Purpose: Donor plasmid for knock-in HaloTag fusing to the c-terminal of mouse Id2 coding sequence
Depositing lab: Janet Rossant. Publication: Efficient generation of targeted large insertions by microinjection into two-cell-stage mouse embryos. Gu B, Posfai E, Rossant J. Nat Biotechnol. 2018 Jun 11. pii: nbt.4166. doi: 10.1038/nbt.4166. PubMed 29889212.
Backbone
  Vector backbone: pbluescript
  Vector type: Synthetic Biology
Growth in bacteria
  Bacterial resistance: Ampicillin, 100 μg/mL
  Growth temperature: 37°C
  Growth strain: DH5alpha
  Copy number: High Copy
Gene/Insert
  Gene/Insert name: Id2 donor region including homology arms and HaloTag
  Species: M. musculus (mouse), Synthetic
  Cloning method: Gibson Cloning
  Sequencing primers: 5′ CACACAGGAAACAGCTATGAC; 3′ CGCAACTGTTGGGAAGGGC
Terms and licenses: Academic/Nonprofit Terms; Industry Terms: Not Available to Industry
How to cite: Id2-Halo donor was a gift from Janet Rossant (Addgene plasmid # 113116 ; http://n2t.net/addgene:113116 ; RRID:Addgene_113116)
