>Addgene plasmid #113116 | Id2-Halo donor | depositor partial sequence | sequence record 213387 | Id2-Halo donor sequence 5903 bps
[52 nt withheld, positions 1-52]
C
[91 nt withheld, positions 54-144]
A
[49 nt withheld, positions 146-194]
CCTTTGACGTTGGAGTCCACGTTCTTT
[37 nt withheld, positions 222-258]
ACCCTATCTCGGTCTATTCTTTTGATTTATAAGGGATTTTGCCGATTTCGGCCTATTGGTTAAAAAATGA
GCTGATTTAACAAAAATTTAACGCGAATTTTAACAAAATATTAACGCTTACAATTTAGGTGGCACTTTTC
GGGGAAATGTGCGCGGAACCCCTATTTGTTTATTTTTCTAAATACATTCAAATATGTATCCGCTCATGAG
ACAATAACCCTGATAAATGCTTCAATAATATTGAAAAAGGAAGAGTATGAGTATTCAACATTTCCGTGTC
GCCCTTATTCCCTTTTTTGCGGCATTTTGCCTTCCTGTTTTTGCTCACCCAGAAACGCTGGTGAAAGTAA
AAGATGCTGAAGATCAGTTGGGTGCACGAGTGGGTTACATCGAACTGGATCTCAACAGCGGTAAGATCCT
TGAGAGTTTTCGCCCCGAAGAACGTTTTCCAATGATGAGCACTTTTAAAGTTCTGCTATGTGGCGCGGTA
TTATCCCGTATTGACGCCGGGCAAGAGCAACTCGGTCGCCGCATACACTATTCTCAGAATGACTTGGTTG
AGTACTCACCAGTCACAGAAAAGCATCTTACGGATGGCATGACAGTAAGAGAATTATGCAGTGCTGCCAT
AACCATGAGTGATAACACTGCGGCCAACTTACTTCTGACAACGATCGGAGGACCGAAGGAGCTAACCGCT
TTTTTGCACAACATGGGGGATCATGTAACTCGCCTTGATCGTTGGGAACCGGAGCTGAATGAAGCCATAC
CAAACGACGAGCGTGACACCACGATGCCTGTAGCAATGGCAACAACGTTGCGCAAACTATTAACTGGCGA
ACTACTTACTCTAGCTTCCCGGCAACAATTAATAGACTGGATGGAGGCGGATAAAGTTGCAGGACCACTT
CTGCGCTCGGCCCTTCCGGCTGGCTGGTTTATTGCTGATAAATCTGGAGCCGGTGAGCGTGGGTCTCGCG
GTATCATTGCAGCACTGGGGCCAGATGGTAAGCCCTCCCGTATCGTAGTTATCTACACGACGGGGAGTCA
GGCAACTATGGATGAACGAAATAGACAGATCGCTGAGATAGGTGCCTCACTGATTAAGCATTGGTAACTG
TCAGACCAAGTTTACTCATATATACTTTAGATTGATTTAAAACTTCATTTTTAATTTAAAAGGATCTAGG
TGAAGATCCTTTTTGATAATCTCATGACCAAAATCCCTTAACGTGAGTTTTCGTTCCACTGAGCGTCAGA
CCCCGTAGAAAAGATCAAAGGATCTTCTTGAGATCCTTTTTTTCTGCGCGTAATCTGCTGCTTGCAAACA
AAAAAACCACCGCTACCAGCGGTGGTTTGTTTGCCGGATCAAGAGCTACCAACTCTTTTTCCGAAGGTAA
CTGGCTTCAGCAGAGCGCAGATACCAAATACTGTCCTTCTAGTGTAGCCGTAGTTAGGCCACCACTTCAA
GAACTCTGTAGCACCGCCTACATACCTCGCTCTGCTAATCCTGTTACCAGTGGCTGCTGCCAGTGGCGAT
AAGTCGTGTCTTACCGGGTTGGACTCAAGACGATAGTTACCGGATAAGGCGCAGCGGTCGGGCTGAACGG
GGGGTTCGTGCACACAGCCCAGCTTGGAGCGAACGACCTACACCGAACTGAGATACCTACAGCGTGAGCT
ATGAGAAAGCGCCACGCTTCCCGAAGGGAGAAAGGCGGACAGGTATCCGGTAAGCGGCAGGGTCGGAACA
GGAGAGCGCACGAGGGAGCTTCCAGGGGGAAACGCCTGGTATCTTTATAGTCCTGTCGGGTTTCGCCACC
TCTGACTTGAGCGTCGATTTTTGTGATGCTCGTCAGGGGGGCGGAGCCTATGGAAAAACGCCAGCAACGC
GGCCTTTTTACGGTTCCTGGCCTTTTGCTGGCCTTTTGCTCACATGTTCTTTCCTGCGTTATCCCCTGAT
TCTGTGGATAACCGTATTACCGCCTTTGAGTGAGCTGATACCGCTCGCCGCAGCCGAACGACCGAGCGCA
GCGAGTCAGTGAGCGAGGAAGCGGAAGAGCGCCCAATACGCAAACCGCCTCTCCCCGCGCGTTGGCCGAT
TCATTAATGCAGCTGGCACGACAGGTTTCCCGACTGGAAAGCGGGCAGTGAGCGCAACGCAATTAATGTG
AGTTAGCTCACTCATTAGGCACCCCAGGCTTTACACTTTATGCTTCCGGCTCGTATGTTGTGTGGAATTG
TGAGCGGATAACAATTTCACACAGGAAACAGCTATGACCATGATTACGCCAAGCGCGCAATTAACCCTCA
CTAAAGGGAACAAAAGCTGGGTACCGGGCCCCCCCTCGAGGTCGACGGTATCGATAAGCTTGATCACACT
GTACTCAATTTGCCACCCCAGCTGGGCTCTCGCCCGCTCCTCCCACCCTACAGGCATTGGCTGCGAACGC
GGAAGAACCGAGAGCTCATACTCACCAATGGGAGAATTCGCCTGGTATGATGGACGGGAGCCCTTCCACC
AATGGCAATTCAGGGATGCCCGATTGAGCGGCCAGGGCGAGTGCACATAAAAGACGCCCCGCCCGGCTCG
CGCTTCATTCTGAACCGAGCCTGGTGCCGCGCAGTCAGCTCAGCCCCCTGTGGCGGCTCCCTCCCGGTCT
TCCTCCTACGAGCAGCATGAAAGCCTTCAGTCCGGTGAGGTCCGTTAGGAAAAACAGCCTGTCGGACCAC
AGCTTGGGCATCTCCCGGAGCAAAACCCCGGTGGACGACCCGATGAGTCTGCTCTACAACATGAACGACT
GCTACTCCAAGCTCAAGGAACTGGTGCCCAGCATCCCCCAGAACAAGAAGGTGACCAAGATGGAAATCCT
GCAGCACGTCATCGATTACATCTTGGACCTGCAGATCGCCCTGGACTCGCATCCCACTATCGTCAGCCTG
CATCACCAGAGACCTGGACAGAACCAGGCGTCCAGGACGCCGCTGACCACCCTGAACACGGACATCAGCA
TCCTGTCCTTGCAGGTGAGACTAGCTTGCAAGTACGCCACTGCCCAGACGCTCCGGGTCTCCCGAGCTGT
CACTCTTAAAGCCCATCGTAGAGACAGGTTCATTAACTTTATTTTTGAGGAAACTGTATATTGAGCGTCA
TGTGAAATCGCTACTTATAAGTTCTGTGTGGGTTGCATCTGGATCTGCGCTGTAGCATGATCCTGTTTCA
TGGGACTTGTTGGCACTTTTGTGAAAGGAGGAGGGGGGCTACCTTCCTTTAAGATTACCTAATATCCTGC
CTTTTATCCTCTTTCTCCCCAGGCATCTGAATTCCCTTCTGAGCTTATGTCGAATGATAGCAAAGTACTC
TGTGGCGATATCGAATTCATGGAGGATCTGTACTTTCAGAGCGATAACGATGGATCCGAAATCGGTACTG
GCTTTCCATTCGACCCCCATTATGTGGAAGTCCTGGGCGAGCGCATGCACTACGTCGATGTTGGTCCGCG
CGATGGCACCCCTGTGCTGTTCCTGCACGGTAACCCGACCTCCTCCTACGTGTGGCGCAACATCATCCCG
CATGTTGCACCGACCCATCGCTGCATTGCTCCAGACCTGATCGGTATGGGCAAATCCGACAAACCAGACC
TGGGTTATTTCTTCGACGACCACGTCCGCTTCATGGATGCCTTCATCGAAGCCCTGGGTCTGGAAGAGGT
CGTCCTGGTCATTCACGACTGGGGCTCCGCTCTGGGTTTCCACTGGGCCAAGCGCAATCCAGAGCGCGTC
AAAGGTATTGCATTTATGGAGTTCATCCGCCCTATCCCGACCTGGGACGAATGGCCAGAATTTGCCCGCG
AGACCTTCCAGGCCTTCCGCACCACCGACGTCGGCCGCAAGCTGATCATCGATCAGAACGTTTTTATCGA
GGGTACGCTGCCGATGGGTGTCGTCCGCCCGCTGACTGAAGTCGAGATGGACCATTACCGCGAGCCGTTC
CTGAATCCTGTTGACCGCGAGCCACTGTGGCGCTTCCCAAACGAGCTGCCAATCGCCGGTGAGCCAGCGA
ACATCGTCGCGCTGGTCGAAGAATACATGGACTGGCTGCACCAGTCCCCTGTCCCGAAGCTGCTGTTCTG
GGGCACCCCAGGCGTTCTGATCCCACCGGCCGAAGCCGCTCGCCTGGCCAAAAGCCTGCCTAACTGCAAG
GCTGTGGACATCGGCCCGGGTCTGAATCTGCTGCAAGAAGACAACCCGGACCTGATCGGCAGCGAGATCG
CGCGCTGGCTGTCTACTCTGGAGATTTCCGGTGGTAGCGGCAGCGGTAGCACTAGTTAAATAAATGGTGA
GTGTTGCAGGTGCCTCCTGTGTGCGCGTTTCGGTAATGTGCTTGTGTGTCTGTTAAATGTTTGGTTTGGT
AAATGCATGCTTACTTCACTGTGTTACGGGTGCCGCTTGACTTACCACATAGGCATGAAGGGGCTTGTAG
CTGTGGTTGCTCAGGACTACAGAACAGTTGCCTTTACAAAAACAGAAAAGAAAGAAAAAAAAGAAAGAAA
AGAAATGCCAGTAACTTACTATGAAGGTGTCAGGACCAAGTGTGGCTGACTTTTATGAGCCCAGTGGCGG
TACACTGAGGTGGTAACCTCAGCTGTAATTAATCTTATCGCCACAAATTCCATAGTGATTCTCTTTTCCC
AAAACTGTAGTCCTCTGAGATTTCTCTGGCTAGCTGAAGACGGCTACCCCGAGCCTTACCCCTGTGCTCT
GGGATCCAGATTTCCATATCTGTTAACTAAAGGGCTGTTTTCAATCAAATAATTGTTACAAGAAGCAGAC
TGGCGCCTGTGAGCGGGCTGTTAGAGATCCAAATAGGAGACTGGGTTTGGGAAGTTTTCCCCTGGAGTCT
CCGCTATTTTCATGTTTAATTTGTGCTGCTGGGGCCGGGTATGTGTGCCGCATCTGGACGCCAGGGTTTG
GTTAAATGCTCAAACTGTGGCTTCCTCGGCGCCAGGCTCGCCCGCCTCTGCCCTTAGGTTACATTCTCCT
AAACTGCCTTTCTCTCCCAATCTTTTGCAGGCATTTGGGGACTTTTTTTTTTCTTTTTACTTTCTCTTTT
TCTTTTGCACAAGAAGAAGTCTACAAGATCTTTTAAGACTTTTGTTATCAGCCATTTCACCAGGAGAACA
CGTTGAATGGACCTTTTTAAAAAGAAAGCGGAAGGAAAACTAAGGATGATCGTCTTGCCCAGGTGTCGTT
CTCCGGCCTGGACTGTGATACCGTTATTTATGAGAGACTTTCAGTGCCCTTTCTACAGTTGGAAGGTTTT
CTTTATATACTATTCCCACCATGCTAGTTCTAGAGCGGCCGCCACCGCGGTGGAGCTCCAATTCGCCCTA
TAGTGAGTCGTATTACGCGCGCTCACTGGCCGTCGTTTTACAACGTCGTGACTGGGAAAACCCTGGCGTT
ACCCAACTTAATCGCCTTGCAGCACATCCCCCTTTCGCCAGCTGGCGTAATAGCGAAGAGGCCCGCACCG
ATCGCCCTTCCCAACAGTTGCGCAGCCTGAATGGCGAATGGG
[73 nt withheld, positions 5831-5903]
